Addgene plasmid #222054: pVP224
Purpose: GreenGate AC bridge module containing filler sequence.
Depositing lab: Wayne Parrott. Depositing organization: University of Georgia. Publication: MultiGreen: A multiplexing architecture for GreenGate cloning. Pennetti VJ, LaFayette PR, Parrott WA. PLoS One. 2024 Sep 18;19(9):e0306008. doi: 10.1371/journal.pone.0306008. eCollection 2024. PubMed 39292669.
Backbone
  Vector backbone: pGGC000
  Vector type: Synthetic Biology ; GreenGate compatible cloning vector
Growth in bacteria
  Bacterial resistance: Ampicillin, 100 μg/mL
  Growth temperature: 37°C
  Growth strain: DH5alpha
  Copy number: High Copy
Gene/Insert
  Gene/Insert name: Filler
  Species: Synthetic
  Cloning method: Golden Gate
  Sequencing primers: 5′ n/a
Terms and licenses: Academic/Nonprofit Terms; Industry Terms
How to cite: pVP224 was a gift from Wayne Parrott (Addgene plasmid # 222054 ; http://n2t.net/addgene:222054 ; RRID:Addgene_222054)
