[The description below was written by a language model from this plasmid's Addgene catalogue record and pLannotate feature annotations shown in this document.]
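Description:
pVP224 is a small (about 2.7 kb) GreenGate-compatible entry module built in the pGGC000 backbone and assembled by Golden Gate cloning. It is described as an "AC bridge" module carrying a synthetic filler sequence. The name suggests that the filler spans module positions from the A overhang to the C overhang, so that a neutral spacer can occupy slots that would otherwise need separate functional parts, but the record does not spell out the overhang arrangement or the composition of the filler. It comes from the MultiGreen toolkit, a multiplexing architecture that extends GreenGate cloning, a system generally used to build plant transformation constructs from standardized parts.

The annotated sequence shows only bacterial maintenance and cloning-vector elements. An AmpR promoter drives the β-lactamase gene for ampicillin selection, and a high-copy ColE1/pUC-type origin supports propagation in E. coli, consistent with the high-copy listing. The remaining features are pUC/pGEM-style remnants: a lacI fragment, a CAP binding site, the lac promoter and operator, a lacZα fragment, and partial bom and rop sequences. SP6 and T7 promoters face each other across an unannotated stretch of fewer than 100 nucleotides. This is the likely location of the filler insert, which, being synthetic, received no annotation. No plant promoter, coding sequence, terminator, tag or selectable marker for plants is present. The plasmid therefore has no expression function of its own and serves as a placeholder donor part for modular assemblies.
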