Features (pLannotate 1.2.2; 12 found; start..end, strand, type, name):
     96..200     +  promoter       AmpR promoter: bla
    201..1061    +  CDS            AmpR: β-lactamase; bla; confers resistance to ampicillin, carbenicillin, and related antibiotics
   1232..1820    +  rep_origin     ori: high-copy-number ColE1/pMB1/pBR322/pUC origin of replication
   2003..2095    +  CDS            lacI (fragment): lac repressor; lacI; The lac repressor binds to the lac operator to inhibit transcription in E. coli. This inhibition can be relieved by adding lactose or isopropyl-β-D-thiogalactopyranoside (IPTG).
   2108..2129    +  protein_bind   CAP binding site: CAP binding activates transcription in the presence of cAMP. E. coli catabolite activator protein
   2144..2174    +  promoter       lac promoter: promoter for the E. coli lac operon
   2182..2198    +  protein_bind   lac operator: The lac repressor binds to the lac operator to inhibit transcription in E. coli. This inhibition can be relieved by adding lactose or isopropyl-β-D-thiogalactopyranoside (IPTG). lac repressor encoded by lacI
   2212..2230    +  promoter       SP6 promoter: promoter for bacteriophage SP6 RNA polymerase
   2318..2336    -  promoter       T7 promoter: promoter for bacteriophage T7 RNA polymerase
   2338..2490    +  CDS            lacZα (fragment): LacZα fragment of β-galactosidase; lacZ fragment
   2496..2595    -  misc_feature   bom (fragment): basis of mobility region from pBR322
   2697..1       -  CDS            rop (fragment) (across the origin): Rop protein, which maintains plasmids at low copy number; rop
>Addgene plasmid #222054 | pVP224 | addgene full sequence | sequence record 437921 | Addgene NGS Result
GACGAAAGGGCCTCGTGATACGCCTATTTTTATAGGTTAATGTCATGATAATAATGGTTTCTTAGACGTC
AGGTGGCACTTTTCGGGGAAATGTGCGCGGAACCCCTATTTGTTTATTTTTCTAAATACATTCAAATATG
TATCCGCTCATGAGACAATAACCCTGATAAATGCTTCAATAATATTGAAAAAGGAAGAGTATGAGTATTC
AACATTTCCGTGTCGCCCTTATTCCCTTTTTTGCGGCATTTTGCCTTCCTGTTTTTGCTCACCCAGAAAC
GCTGGTGAAAGTAAAAGATGCTGAAGATCAGTTGGGTGCACGAGTGGGTTACATCGAACTGGATCTCAAC
AGCGGTAAGATCCTTGAGAGTTTTCGCCCCGAAGAACGTTTTCCAATGATGAGCACTTTTAAAGTTCTGC
TATGTGGCGCGGTATTATCCCGTATTGACGCCGGGCAAGAGCAACTCGGTCGCCGCATACACTATTCTCA
GAATGACTTGGTTGAGTACTCACCAGTCACAGAAAAGCATCTTACGGATGGCATGACAGTAAGAGAATTA
TGCAGTGCTGCCATAACCATGAGTGATAACACTGCGGCCAACTTACTTCTGACAACGATCGGAGGACCGA
AGGAGCTAACCGCTTTTTTGCACAACATGGGGGATCATGTAACTCGCCTTGATCGTTGGGAACCGGAGCT
GAATGAAGCCATACCAAACGACGAGCGTGACACCACGATGCCTGTAGCAATGGCAACAACGTTGCGCAAA
CTATTAACTGGCGAACTACTTACTCTAGCTTCCCGGCAACAATTAATAGACTGGATGGAGGCGGATAAAG
TTGCAGGACCACTTCTGCGCTCGGCCCTTCCGGCTGGCTGGTTTATTGCTGATAAATCTGGAGCCGGTGA
GCGTGGCTCTCGAGGTATCATTGCAGCACTGGGGCCAGATGGTAAGCCCTCCCGTATCGTAGTTATCTAC
ACGACGGGGAGTCAGGCAACTATGGATGAACGAAATAGACAGATCGCTGAGATAGGTGCCTCACTGATTA
AGCATTGGTAACTGTCAGACCAAGTTTACTCATATATACTTTAGATTGATTTAAAACTTCATTTTTAATT
TAAAAGGATCTAGGTGAAGATCCTTTTTGATAATCTCATGACCAAAATCCCTTAACGTGAGTTTTCGTTC
CACTGAGCGTCAGACCCCGTAGAAAAGATCAAAGGATCTTCTTGAGATCCTTTTTTTCTGCGCGTAATCT
GCTGCTTGCAAACAAAAAAACCACCGCTACCAGCGGTGGTTTGTTTGCCGGATCAAGAGCTACCAACTCT
TTTTCCGAAGGTAACTGGCTTCAGCAGAGCGCAGATACCAAATACTGTTCTTCTAGTGTAGCCGTAGTTA
GGCCACCACTTCAAGAACTCTGTAGCACCGCCTACATACCTCGCTCTGCTAATCCTGTTACCAGTGGCTG
CTGCCAGTGGCGATAAGTCGTGTCTTACCGGGTTGGACTCAAGACGATAGTTACCGGATAAGGCGCAGCG
GTCGGGCTGAACGGGGGGTTCGTGCACACAGCCCAGCTTGGAGCGAACGACCTACACCGAACTGAGATAC
CTACAGCGTGAGCTATGAGAAAGCGCCACGCTTCCCGAAGGGAGAAAGGCGGACAGGTATCCGGTAAGCG
GCAGGGTCGGAACAGGAGAGCGCACGAGGGAGCTTCCAGGGGGAAACGCCTGGTATCTTTATAGTCCTGT
CGGGTTTCGCCACCTCTGACTTGAGCGTCGATTTTTGTGATGCTCGTCAGGGGGGCGGAGCCTATGGAAA
AACGCCAGCAACGCGGCCTTTTTACGGTTCCTGGCCTTTTGCTGGCCTTTTGCTCACATGTTCTTTCCTG
CGTTATCCCCTGATTCTGTGGATAACCGTATTACCGCCTTTGAGTGAGCTGATACCGCTCGCCGCAGCCG
AACGACCGAGCGCAGCGAGTCAGTGAGCGAGGAAGCGGAAGAGCGCCCAATACGCAAACCGCCTCTCCCC
GCGCGTTGGCCGATTCATTAATGCAGCTGGCACGACAGGTTTCCCGACTGGAAAGCGGGCAGTGAGCGCA
ACGCAATTAATGTGAGTTAGCTCACTCATTAGGCACCCCAGGCTTTACACTTTATGCTTCCGGCTCGTAT
GTTGTGTGGAATTGTGAGCGGATAACAATTTCACACGAGCTATTTAGGTGACACTATAGAAGTGAAGCTT
GGTCTCAACCTCCTTCATCCTTATCGAAGCTTGCTGCCAATGATTAGGATTATTGCGGCTTGAGACCGAA
TTCTCGCCCTATAGTGAGTCGTATTACCTGGCCGTCGTTTTACAACGTCGTGACTGGGAAAACCCTGGCG
TTACCCAACTTAATCGCCTTGCAGCACATCCCCCTTTCGCCAGCTGGCGTAATAGCGAAGAGGCCCGCAC
CGATCGCCCTTCCCAACAGTTGCGCAGCCTGAATGGCGAATGGCGCCTGATGCGGTATTTTCTCCTTACG
CATCTGTGCGGTATTTCACACCGCATATGGTGCACTCTCAGTACAATCTGCTCTGATGCCGCATAGTTAA
GCCAGCCCCGACACCCGCCAACACCCGCTGACGCGCCCTGACGGGCTTGTCTGCTCCCGGCATCCGCTTA
CAGACAAGCTGTGACCGTCTCCGGGAGCTGCATGTGTCAGAGGTTTTCACCGTCATCACCGAAACGCGCG
A
